>Addgene plasmid #46684 | pcDNA3.2 mir-1-1 reporter mir28-1 | depositor full sequence | sequence record 117350 | pcDNA3.2 mir-1-1 reporter mir28-1 sequence 6013 bps
GACGGATCGGGAGATCTCCCGATCCCCTATGGTCGACTCTCAGTACAATCTGCTCTGATGCCGCATAGTT
AAGCCAGTATCTGCTCCCTGCTTGTGTGTTGGAGGTCGCTGAGTAGTGCGCGAGCAAAATTTAAGCTACA
ACAAGGCAAGGCTTGACCGACAATTGCATGAAGAATCTGCTTAGGGTTAGGCGTTTTGCGCTGCTTCGCG
ATGTACGGGCCAGATATACGCGTTGACATTGATTATTGACTAGTTATTAATAGTAATCAATTACGGGGTC
ATTAGTTCATAGCCCATATATGGAGTTCCGCGTTACATAACTTACGGTAAATGGCCCGCCTGGCTGACCG
CCCAACGACCCCCGCCCATTGACGTCAATAATGACGTATGTTCCCATAGTAACGCCAATAGGGACTTTCC
ATTGACGTCAATGGGTGGACTATTTACGGTAAACTGCCCACTTGGCAGTACATCAAGTGTATCATATGCC
AAGTACGCCCCCTATTGACGTCAATGACGGTAAATGGCCCGCCTGGCATTATGCCCAGTACATGACCTTA
TGGGACTTTCCTACTTGGCAGTACATCTACGTATTAGTCATCGCTATTACCATGGTGATGCGGTTTTGGC
AGTACATCAATGGGCGTGGATAGCGGTTTGACTCACGGGGATTTCCAAGTCTCCACCCCATTGACGTCAA
TGGGAGTTTGTTTTGGCACCAAAATCAACGGGACTTTCCAAAATGTCGTAACAACTCCGCCCCATTGACG
CAAATGGGCGGTAGGCGTGTACGGTGGGAGGTCTATATAAGCAGAGCTCTCTGGCTAACTAGAGAACCCA
CTGCTTACTGGCTTATCGAAATTAATACGACTCACTATAGGGAGACCCAAGCTGGCTAGTTAAGCTATCA
ACAAGTTTGTACAAAAAAGCAGGCTGGTAGACAACATGCTTGATGCTGAAGATACAAGAAAAAATTTAAA
ACAGTCCTTGCCCTCAAGGAGCTCACAGTCTATTGAGTTACCTTTCTGACTTTCCCACTAGATTGTGAGC
TCCTGGAGGGCAGGCACTTTCGTTCATCTGAAAAAGAGCTTAAATTTCAGTGTTAATCCTAGATTACAAT
CCCGCCCCCAGCTTTCTTGTACAAAGTGGTTGATCTAGAGGGCCCGCAGTGGGGTCAGCTTCTACCGGGG
CGGCGTCCCGGGGTCTTGGAACTGCATGCAGACTGCCTGCTTGGGAAACATACTTCTTTATATGCCCATA
TGGACCTGCTAAGCTATGGAATGTAAAGAAGTATGTATCTCAGGCCGGGACCTCTCTCGCCGCACTGAGG
GGCACTCCACACCACGGGGGCCGCCGCGGCCGACAGCCAGCCAGGCGGCTGTGGTGGGGGTGAGGCTGGG
GCGGCAGGCTGCCTGGGCGTTGGTGGACGGTCGTGTCCCCGCCAGCATTGTTCTGTCACTTTGCCTGTGT
CAGCAGGTGGAAGTGCTCACCAGACATTCGAAGGTAAGCCTATCCCTAACCCTCTCCTCGGTCTCGATTC
TACGCGTACCGGTTAGTAATGAGTTTAAACGGGGGAGGCTAACTGAAACACGGAAGGAGACAATACCGGA
AGGAACCCGCGCTATGACGGCAATAAAAAGACAGAATAAAACGCACGGGTGTTGGGTCGTTTGTTCATAA
ACGCGGGGTTCGGTCCCAGGGCTGGCACTCTGTCGATACCCCACCGAGACCCCATTGGGGCCAATACGCC
CGCGTTTCTTCCTTTTCCCCACCCCACCCCCCAAGTTCGGGTGAAGGCCCAGGGCTCGCAGCCAACGTCG
GGGCGGCAGGCCCTGCCATAGCAGATCTGCGCAGCTGGGGCTCTAGGGGGTATCCCC
[124 nt withheld, positions 1878-2001]
C
[32 nt withheld, positions 2003-2034]
CA
[57 nt withheld, positions 2037-2093]
A
[49 nt withheld, positions 2095-2143]
CCTTTGACGTTGGAGTCCACGTTCTTT
[37 nt withheld, positions 2171-2207]
ACCCTATCTCGGTCTATTCTTTTGATTTATAAGGGATTTTGGGGATTTCGGCCTATTGGTTAAAAAATGA
GCTGATTTAACAAAAATTTAACGCGAATTAATTCTGTGGAATGTGTGTCAGTTAGGGTGTGGAAAGTCCC
CAGGCTCCCCAGCAGGCAGAAGTATGCAAAGCATGCATCTCAATTAGTCAGCAACCAGGTGTGGAAAGTC
CCCAGGCTCCCCAGCAGGCAGAAGTATGCAAAGCATGCATCTCAATTAGTCAGCAACCATAGTCCCGCCC
CTAACTCCGCCCATCCCGCCCCTAACTCCGCCCAGTTCCGCCCATTCTCCGCCCCATGGCTGACTAATTT
TTTTTATTTATGCAGAGGCCGAGGCCGCCTCTGCCTCTGAGCTATTCCAGAAGTAGTGAGGAGGCTTTTT
TGGAGGCCTAGGCTTTTGCAAAAAGCTCCCGGGAGCTTGTATATCCATTTTCGGATCTGATCAAGAGACA
GGATGAGGATCGTTTCGCATGATTGAACAAGATGGATTGCACGCAGGTTCTCCGGCCGCTTGGGTGGAGA
GGCTATTCGGCTATGACTGGGCACAACAGACAATCGGCTGCTCTGATGCCGCCGTGTTCCGGCTGTCAGC
GCAGGGGCGCCCGGTTCTTTTTGTCAAGACCGACCTGTCCGGTGCCCTGAATGAACTGCAGGACGAGGCA
GCGCGGCTATCGTGGCTGGCCACGACGGGCGTTCCTTGCGCAGCTGTGCTCGACGTTGTCACTGAAGCGG
GAAGGGACTGGCTGCTATTGGGCGAAGTGCCGGGGCAGGATCTCCTGTCATCTCACCTTGCTCCTGCCGA
GAAAGTATCCATCATGGCTGATGCAATGCGGCGGCTGCATACGCTTGATCCGGCTACCTGCCCATTCGAC
CACCAAGCGAAACATCGCATCGAGCGAGCACGTACTCGGATGGAAGCCGGTCTTGTCGATCAGGATGATC
TGGACGAAGAGCATCAGGGGCTCGCGCCAGCCGAACTGTTCGCCAGGCTCAAGGCGCGCATGCCCGACGG
CGAGGATCTCGTCGTGACCCATGGCGATGCCTGCTTGCCGAATATCATGGTGGAAAATGGCCGCTTTTCT
GGATTCATCGACTGTGGCCGGCTGGGTGTGGCGGACCGCTATCAGGACATAGCGTTGGCTACCCGTGATA
TTGCTGAAGAGCTTGGCGGCGAATGGGCTGACCGCTTCCTCGTGCTTTACGGTATCGCCGCTCCCGATTC
GCAGCGCATCGCCTTCTATCGCCTTCTTGACGAGTTCTTCTGAGCGGGACTCTGGGGTTCGCGAAATGAC
CGACCAAGCGACGCCCAACCTGCCATCACGAGATTTCGATTCCACCGCCGCCTTCTATGAAAGGTTGGGC
TTCGGAATCGTTTTCCGGGACGCCGGCTGGATGATCCTCCAGCGCGGGGATCTCATGCTGGAGTTCTTCG
CCCACCCCAACTTGTTTATTGCAGCTTATAATGGTTACAAATAAAGCAATAGCATCACAAATTTCACAAA
TAAAGCATTTTTTTCACTGCATTCTAGTTGTGGTTTGTCCAAACTCATCAATGTATCTTATCATGTCTGT
ATACCGTCGACCTCTAGCTAGAGCTTGGCGTAATCATGGTCATAGCTGTTTCCTGTGTGAAATTGTTATC
CGCTCACAATTCCACACAACATACGAGCCGGAAGCATAAAGTGTAAAGCCTGGGGTGCCTAATGAGTGAG
CTAACTCACATTAATTGCGTTGCGCTCACTGCCCGCTTTCCAGTCGGGAAACCTGTCGTGCCAGCTGCAT
TAATGAATCGGCCAACGCGCGGGGAGAGGCGGTTTGCGTATTGGGCGCTCTTCCGCTTCCTCGCTCACTG
ACTCGCTGCGCTCGGTCGTTCGGCTGCGGCGAGCGGTATCAGCTCACTCAAAGGCGGTAATACGGTTATC
CACAGAATCAGGGGATAACGCAGGAAAGAACATGTGAGCAAAAGGCCAGCAAAAGGCCAGGAACCGTAAA
AAGGCCGCGTTGCTGGCGTTTTTCCATAGGCTCCGCCCCCCTGACGAGCATCACAAAAATCGACGCTCAA
GTCAGAGGTGGCGAAACCCGACAGGACTATAAAGATACCAGGCGTTTCCCCCTGGAAGCTCCCTCGTGCG
CTCTCCTGTTCCGACCCTGCCGCTTACCGGATACCTGTCCGCCTTTCTCCCTTCGGGAAGCGTGGCGCTT
TCTCAATGCTCACGCTGTAGGTATCTCAGTTCGGTGTAGGTCGTTCGCTCCAAGCTGGGCTGTGTGCACG
AACCCCCCGTTCAGCCCGACCGCTGCGCCTTATCCGGTAACTATCGTCTTGAGTCCAACCCGGTAAGACA
CGACTTATCGCCACTGGCAGCAGCCACTGGTAACAGGATTAGCAGAGCGAGGTATGTAGGCGGTGCTACA
GAGTTCTTGAAGTGGTGGCCTAACTACGGCTACACTAGAAGGACAGTATTTGGTATCTGCGCTCTGCTGA
AGCCAGTTACCTTCGGAAAAAGAGTTGGTAGCTCTTGATCCGGCAAACAAACCACCGCTGGTAGCGGTGG
TTTTTTTGTTTGCAAGCAGCAGATTACGCGCAGAAAAAAAGGATCTCAAGAAGATCCTTTGATCTTTTCT
ACGGGGTCTGACGCTCAGTGGAACGAAAACTCACGTTAAGGGATTTTGGTCATGAGATTATCAAAAAGGA
TCTTCACCTAGATCCTTTTAAATTAAAAATGAAGTTTTAAATCAATCTAAAGTATATATGAGTAAACTTG
GTCTGACAGTTACCAATGCTTAATCAGTGAGGCACCTATCTCAGCGATCTGTCTATTTCGTTCATCCATA
GTTGCCTGACTCCCCGTCGTGTAGATAACTACGATACGGGAGGGCTTACCATCTGGCCCCAGTGCTGCAA
TGATACCGCGAGACCCACGCTCACCGGCTCCAGATTTATCAGCAATAAACCAGCCAGCCGGAAGGGCCGA
GCGCAGAAGTGGTCCTGCAACTTTATCCGCCTCCATCCAGTCTATTAATTGTTGCCGGGAAGCTAGAGTA
AGTAGTTCGCCAGTTAATAGTTTGCGCAACGTTGTTGCCATTGCTACAGGCATCGTGGTGTCACGCTCGT
CGTTTGGTATGGCTTCATTCAGCTCCGGTTCCCAACGATCAAGGCGAGTTACATGATCCCCCATGTTGTG
CAAAAAAGCGGTTAGCTCCTTCGGTCCTCCGATCGTTGTCAGAAGTAAGTTGGCCGCAGTGTTATCACTC
ATGGTTATGGCAGCACTGCATAATTCTCTTACTGTCATGCCATCCGTAAGATGCTTTTCTGTGACTGGTG
AGTACTCAACCAAGTCATTCTGAGAATAGTGTATGCGGCGACCGAGTTGCTCTTGCCCGGCGTCAATACG
GGATAATACCGCGCCACATAGCAGAACTTTAAAAGTGCTCATCATTGGAAAACGTTCTTCGGGGCGAAAA
CTCTCAAGGATCTTACCGCTGTTGAGATCCAGTTCGATGTAACCCACTCGTGCACCCAACTGATCTTCAG
CATCTTTTACTTTCACCAGCGTTTCTGGGTGAGCAAAAACAGGAAGGCAAAATGCCGCAAAAAAGGGAAT
AAGGGCGACACGGAAATGTTGAATACTCATACTCTTCCTTTTTCAATATTATTGAAGCATTTATCAGGGT
TATTGTCTCATGAGCGGATACATATTTGAATGTATTTAGAAAAATAAACAAATAGGGGTTCCGCGCACAT
TTCCCCGAAAAGTGCCACCTGACGTC
Features (pLannotate 1.2.2; 24 found; start..end, strand, type, name):
     36..80      -  misc_feature   bom (fragment): basis of mobility region from pBR322
    235..614     +  enhancer       CMV enhancer: human cytomegalovirus immediate early enhancer
    615..818     +  promoter       CMV promoter: human cytomegalovirus (CMV) immediate early promoter
    814..847     +  LTR            5' LTR (truncated) (fragment): truncated 5' long terminal repeat (LTR) from HIV-1
    863..881     +  promoter       T7 promoter: promoter for bacteriophage T7 RNA polymerase
    911..935     +  protein_bind   attB1: mutant version of attB; recombination site for the Gateway® BP reaction BP Clonase™
    982..1067    +  ncRNA          mir-28: Accession: RF00655 - microRNA mir-28
   1129..1149    -  protein_bind   attB2: mutant version of attB; core recombination site for the Gateway® BP reaction BP Clonase™
   1228..1304    +  ncRNA          mir-1: Accession: RF00103 - mir-1 microRNA precursor family
   1503..1544    +  CDS            V5 tag: epitope tag from simian virus 5
   1628..1676    +  polyA_signal   HSV TK poly(A) signal: herpes simplex virus thymidine kinase polyadenylation signal (Cole and Stacy, 1985)
   1767..1783    -  polyA_signal   bGH poly(A) signal (fragment): bovine growth hormone polyadenylation signal
   1878..2306    +  rep_origin     f1 ori (sequence partly withheld): f1 bacteriophage origin of replication; arrow indicates direction of (+) strand synthesis
   2320..2649    +  promoter       SV40 promoter: SV40 enhancer and early promoter
   2716..3507    +  CDS            neo: KKA2_KLEPN - Also known as kan, nptII. Experimental evidence at protein level: Swiss-Prot protein existence level 1. Resistance to kanamycin, neomycin, paromomycin, ribostamycin, butirosin and gentamicin B. From Klebsiella pneumoniae.
   3533..3691    +  CDS            ble (fragment): BLE_KLEPN - Experimental evidence at protein level: Swiss-Prot protein existence level 1. Binding protein with a strong affinity to the bleomycin family of antibiotics. Binds to CL990; an antimitotic-antibiotic compound. From Klebsiella pneumoniae.
   3686..3807    +  polyA_signal   SV40 poly(A) signal: SV40 polyadenylation signal
   3880..3896    -  protein_bind   lac operator: The lac repressor binds to the lac operator to inhibit transcription in E. coli. This inhibition can be relieved by adding lactose or isopropyl-β-D-thiogalactopyranoside (IPTG). lac repressor encoded by lacI
   3904..3934    -  promoter       lac promoter: promoter for the E. coli lac operon
   3949..3970    -  protein_bind   CAP binding site: CAP binding activates transcription in the presence of cAMP. E. coli catabolite activator protein
   3983..4075    -  CDS            lacI (fragment): lac repressor; lacI; The lac repressor binds to the lac operator to inhibit transcription in E. coli. This inhibition can be relieved by adding lactose or isopropyl-β-D-thiogalactopyranoside (IPTG).
   4258..4846    -  rep_origin     ori: high-copy-number ColE1/pMB1/pBR322/pUC origin of replication
   5017..5877    -  CDS            AmpR: β-lactamase; bla; confers resistance to ampicillin, carbenicillin, and related antibiotics
   5878..5982    -  promoter       AmpR promoter: bla
