[The description below was written by a language model from this plasmid's Addgene catalogue record and pLannotate feature annotations shown in this document.]
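Description:
pcDNA3.2 mir-1-1 reporter mir28-1 is a mammalian expression plasmid built on a Gateway-adapted pcDNA3.2 V5-DEST derivative that was modified to carry a human mir-1-1 hairpin as an internal reference. It is propagated in E. coli at high copy from a ColE1/pUC-type origin with ampicillin selection (AmpR under its own bla promoter) and also contains an f1 origin. For mammalian cells, an SV40 early promoter drives the neomycin phosphotransferase gene, followed by an SV40 poly(A) signal, allowing G418 selection. The annotated sequence is 6,013 nt, shorter than the backbone size listed in the catalogue. This is plausibly because the Gateway destination cassette is replaced during recombination, though the record does not explain the difference.

The payload is a single CMV enhancer/promoter-driven transcript. A mir-28 pri-miRNA segment, listed as human/synthetic with mutations described only by reference to the sequence and publication, lies between attB1 and attB2 sites left by Gateway cloning. Immediately downstream on the same transcript is the mir-1 precursor, followed by the backbone's V5 tag sequence and the HSV TK polyadenylation signal. The V5 sequence is a remnant of the destination vector and has no evident role here, since the insert is noncoding. A T7 promoter upstream of attB1 could also support in vitro transcription. Because both hairpins are produced from one primary transcript, output from the constant mir-1-1 hairpin can normalise processing of the mir-28 variant. This fits the associated study of the primary-sequence features that license pri-miRNA hairpins for processing in mammalian cells. A few short annotated fragments (HIV-1 LTR, bGH poly(A), ble, lacI) appear to be backbone remnants or incidental matches.
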