Addgene plasmid #46684: pcDNA3.2 mir-1-1 reporter mir28-1
Depositing lab: David Bartel. Depositing organization: Whitehead Institute for Biomedical Research. Publication: Beyond Secondary Structure: Primary-Sequence Determinants License Pri-miRNA Hairpins for Processing. Auyeung VC, Ulitsky I, McGeary SE, Bartel DP. Cell. 2013 Feb 14;152(4):844-58. doi: 10.1016/j.cell.2013.01.031. PubMed 23415231.
Backbone
  Vector backbone: pcDNA3.2 V5-DEST mir-1-1 reporter
  Backbone manufacturer: Bartel lab (Addgene plasmid# 46646)
  Backbone size w/o insert (bp): 8038
  Vector type: Mammalian Expression, RNAi
  Selectable markers: Neomycin (select with G418)
Growth in bacteria
  Bacterial resistance: Ampicillin, 100 μg/mL
  Growth temperature: 37°C
  Growth strain: DH5alpha
  Copy number: High Copy
Gene/Insert
  Gene/Insert name: mir28-1 (alt name: mir28-1 pri-mRNA)
  Species: H. sapiens (human), Synthetic
  Mutation: see sequence and publication
  Entrez Gene: MIR28 (a.k.a. MIRN28, hsa-mir-28, miR-28)
  Promoter: CMV
  Tag / fusion protein: hsa-mir-1-1 (C terminal on insert); V5 (C terminal on backbone)
  Cloning method: Gateway Cloning
  Sequencing primers: 5′ CMV-F; 3′ TK-pA-R
Terms and licenses: Academic/Nonprofit Terms; Industry Terms: Not Available to Industry
How to cite: pcDNA3.2 mir-1-1 reporter mir28-1 was a gift from David Bartel (Addgene plasmid # 46684 ; http://n2t.net/addgene:46684 ; RRID:Addgene_46684)
