>Addgene plasmid #46684 | pcDNA3.2 mir-1-1 reporter mir28-1 | addgene partial sequence | sequence record 75728 | CMV-F 5'-CGCAAATGGGCGGTAGGCGTG-3'
GCTCTCTGGCTAACTAGAGAACCCACTGCTTACTGGCTTATCGAAATTAATACGACTCACTATAGGGAGA
CCCAAGCTGGCTAGTTAAGCTATCAACAAGTTTGTACAAAAAAGCAGGCTGGTAGACAACATGCTTGATG
CTGAAGATACAAGAAAAAATTTAAAACAGTCCTTGCCCTCAAGGAGCTCACAGTCTATTGAGTTACCTTT
CTGACTTTCCCACTAGATTGTGAGCTCCTGGAGGGCAGGCACTTTCGTTCATCTGAAAAAGAGCTTAAAT
TTCAGTGTTAATCCTAGATTACAATCCCGCCCCCAGCTTTCTTGTACAAAGTGGTTGATCTAGAGGGCCC
GCAGTGGGGTCAGCTTCTACCGGGGCGGCGTCCCGGGGTCTTGGAACTGCATGCAGACTGCCTGCTTGGG
AAACATACTTCTTTATATGCCCATATGGACCTGCTAAGCTATGGAATGTAAAGAAGTATGTATCTCAGGC
CGGGACCTCTCTCGCCGCACTGAGGGGCACTCCACACCACGGGGGCCGCCGCGGCCGACAGCCAGCCAGG
CGGCTGTGGTGGGGGTGAGGCTGGGGCGGCAGGCTGCCTGGGCGTTGGTGGACGGTCGTGTCCCCGCCAG
CATTGTTCTGTCACTTTGCCTGTGTCAGCAGGTGGAAGTGCTCACCAGACATTCGAAGGTAAGCCTATCC
CTAACCCTCTCCTCGGTCTCGATTCTACGCGTACCGGTTAGTAATGAGTTTAAACGGGGGAGGCTAACTG
AAACACGGAAGGAGACAATACCGGAAGGAACCCGCGCTATGACGGCAATAAAAAGACAGAATAAAACGCA
CGGGTGTTGGGTCGTTTGTTCATAAACGCGGGGTTCGGTCCCAGGGCTGGCACTCTGTCGATACCCCACC
GAGACCCCATTGGGGCCAATACGCCCGCGTTTCTTCCTTTTCCCCACCCCACCCCC
